Addgene plasmid #144845: TFORF3369
Purpose: Lentiviral vector for overexpressing transcription factor ORFs with unique 24-bp barcodes. Barcodes facilitate identification of transcription factors in pooled screens.
Depositing lab: Feng Zhang. Depositing organization: Broad Institute. Publication: A transcription factor atlas of directed differentiation. Joung J, Ma S, Tay T, Geiger-Schuller KR, Kirchgatterer PC, Verdine VK, Guo B, Arias-Garcia MA, Allen WE, Singh A, Kuksenko O, Abudayyeh OO, Gootenberg JS, Fu Z, Macrae RK, Buenrostro JD, Regev A, Zhang F. Cell. 2023 Jan 5;186(1):209-229.e26. doi: 10.1016/j.cell.2022.11.026. PubMed 36608654.
Backbone
  Vector backbone: pLX_TRC317
  Backbone manufacturer: Broad Institute Genetic Perturbation Platform
  Backbone size w/o insert (bp): 8264
  Vector type: Mammalian Expression, Lentiviral
  Selectable markers: Puromycin
Growth in bacteria
  Bacterial resistance: Ampicillin, 100 μg/mL
  Growth temperature: 37°C
  Growth strain: NEB Stable
  Copy number: High Copy
Gene/Insert
  Gene/Insert name: BLZF1
  Species: H. sapiens (human)
  Insert size (bp): 1406
  Entrez Gene: BLZF1 (a.k.a. RP1-206D15.1, GOLGIN-45, JEM-1, JEM-1s, JEM1)
  Promoter: EF1a
  Tag / fusion protein: V5 (C terminal on insert)
  Cloning method: Gateway Cloning
  Sequencing primers: 5′ GGGTGGAGACTGAAGTTAGGCCAG; 3′ CACATAGCGTAAAAGGAGCAACATAG
Resource information
  A portion of this plasmid was derived from a plasmid made by: Broad Institute Genetic Perturbation Platform
Terms and licenses: Academic/Nonprofit Terms; Industry Terms: Not Available to Industry
Depositor comments: NM_001320973.1 Please test multiple small colonies in case of plasmid recombination. To make this collection available in a timely manner, a portion of this collection was not fully sequenced by Addgene. If an Addgene verified full plasmid sequence is not available, please contact us prior to placing an order to request the full sequence.
How to cite: TFORF3369 was a gift from Feng Zhang (Addgene plasmid # 144845 ; http://n2t.net/addgene:144845 ; RRID:Addgene_144845)
