[The description below was written by a language model from this plasmid's Addgene catalogue record and pLannotate feature annotations shown in this document.]
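Description:
TFORF3369 is a lentiviral mammalian expression plasmid built on the pLX_TRC317 backbone, carrying the human BLZF1 open reading frame (also known as Golgin-45 or JEM-1). It belongs to a collection of barcoded transcription factor ORF constructs. It is propagated in E. coli through a high-copy ColE1/pUC-type origin with ampicillin selection (AmpR). An f1 origin and remnants of a lac/lacZα cloning region with T7 and T3 promoters also sit in the bacterial backbone. The depositor notes that the plasmid can recombine.

The viral portion has a third-generation, self-inactivating layout. An RSV promoter drives a truncated HIV-1 5' LTR, followed by the Ψ packaging signal with a gag fragment, the RRE for Rev-dependent export of genomic RNA, a cPPT/CTS element, and a ΔU3 3' LTR followed by an SV40 polyadenylation signal. Two expression units lie between the LTRs. An SV40 early promoter drives puromycin N-acetyltransferase for selecting transduced cells. The EF-1α promoter drives BLZF1, which was inserted by Gateway cloning and is flanked by attB1 and attB2 sites, with a V5 epitope tag following attB2 at the C terminus. A WPRE downstream of the ORF enhances transcript stability and expression.

According to the catalogue entry, each construct in the series carries a unique 24-bp barcode so that the overexpressed factor can be identified in pooled screens. The barcode is not annotated as a feature in the table. The annotated BLZF1 coding region spans about 1.2 kb, somewhat shorter than the listed 1,406 bp insert size, which presumably includes flanking sequence.
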