Features (pLannotate 1.2.2; 34 found; start..end, strand, type, name):
      5..231     +  promoter       RSV promoter: Rous sarcoma virus enhancer/promoter
    232..412     +  LTR            5' LTR (truncated): truncated 5' long terminal repeat (LTR) from HIV-1
    459..584     +  misc_feature   HIV-1 Ψ: packaging signal of human immunodeficiency virus type 1
    568..931     +  CDS            HIV-1 gag (fragment): gag protein from human immunodeficiency virus 1; gag
   1077..1310    +  misc_feature   RRE: The Rev response element (RRE) of HIV-1 allows for Rev-dependent mRNA export from the nucleus to the cytoplasm.
   1687..1713    +  CDS            Rev (fragment): human immunodeficiency virus 1 (HIV-1) Rev protein; rev; enhances nuclear export of unspliced and incompletely spliced viral mRNAs
   1720..1743    +  promoter       SV40 promoter (fragment): SV40 early promoter
   1744..1815    +  promoter       SV40 promoter (fragment): SV40 enhancer and early promoter
   1839..1974    +  rep_origin     SV40 ori: SV40 origin of replication
   2020..2616    +  CDS            PuroR (fragment): puromycin N-acetyltransferase; pac from Streptomyces; confers resistance to puromycin
   2665..2782    +  misc_feature   cPPT/CTS: central polypurine tract and central termination sequence of HIV-1
   2847..2913    +  CDS            small t antigen (fragment): SV40 (simian virus 40) small t antigen
   2920..4098    +  promoter       EF-1α promoter: strong constitutive promoter for human elongation factor EF-1α
   4119..4136    +  protein_bind   attB1 (fragment): mutant version of attB; core recombination site for the Gateway® BP reaction BP Clonase™
   4142..5341    +  CDS            BLZF1: GO45_HUMAN - Also known as JEM1. Experimental evidence at protein level: Swiss-Prot protein existence level 1. Required for normal Golgi structure and for protein transport from the endoplasmic reticulum (ER) through the Golgi apparatus to the cell surface. From Homo sapiens (Human).
   5343..5367    -  protein_bind   attB2: mutant version of attB; recombination site for the Gateway® BP reaction BP Clonase™
   5375..5416    +  CDS            V5 tag: epitope tag from simian virus 5
   5432..5485    +  promoter       U6 promoter (fragment): RNA polymerase III promoter for human U6 snRNA
   5527..6115    +  misc_feature   WPRE: woodchuck hepatitis virus posttranscriptional regulatory element
   6166..6185    +  misc_feature   cPPT/CTS (fragment): central polypurine tract and central termination sequence of HIV-1
   6187..6420    +  LTR            3' LTR (ΔU3): self-inactivating 3' long terminal repeat (LTR) from HIV-1
   6498..6619    +  polyA_signal   SV40 poly(A) signal: SV40 polyadenylation signal
   6659..6794    +  rep_origin     SV40 ori: SV40 origin of replication
   6815..6833    -  promoter       T7 promoter: promoter for bacteriophage T7 RNA polymerase
   6841..6996    +  CDS            lacZα (fragment): LacZα fragment of β-galactosidase; lacZ fragment
   7001..7429    +  rep_origin     f1 ori (sequence partly withheld): f1 bacteriophage origin of replication; arrow indicates direction of (+) strand synthesis
   7482..7586    +  promoter       AmpR promoter: bla
   7587..8447    +  CDS            AmpR: β-lactamase; bla; confers resistance to ampicillin, carbenicillin, and related antibiotics
   8618..9206    +  rep_origin     ori: high-copy-number ColE1/pMB1/pBR322/pUC origin of replication
   9389..9481    +  CDS            lacI (fragment): lac repressor; lacI; The lac repressor binds to the lac operator to inhibit transcription in E. coli. This inhibition can be relieved by adding lactose or isopropyl-β-D-thiogalactopyranoside (IPTG).
   9494..9515    +  protein_bind   CAP binding site: CAP binding activates transcription in the presence of cAMP. E. coli catabolite activator protein
   9530..9560    +  promoter       lac promoter: promoter for the E. coli lac operon
   9568..9584    +  protein_bind   lac operator: The lac repressor binds to the lac operator to inhibit transcription in E. coli. This inhibition can be relieved by adding lactose or isopropyl-β-D-thiogalactopyranoside (IPTG). lac repressor encoded by lacI
   9629..9647    +  promoter       T3 promoter: promoter for bacteriophage T3 RNA polymerase
>Addgene plasmid #144845 | TFORF3369 | addgene full sequence | sequence record 404408 | Addgene NGS Result
TTAATGTAGTCTTATGCAATACTCTTGTAGTCTTGCAACATGGTAACGATGAGTTAGCAACATGCCTTAC
AAGGAGAGAAAAAGCACCGTGCATGCCGATTGGTGGAAGTAAGGTGGTACGATCGTGCCTTATTAGGAAG
GCAACAGACGGGTCTGACATGGATTGGACGAACCACTGAATTGCCGCATTGCAGAGATATTGTATTTAAG
TGCCTAGCTCGATACATAAACGGGTCTCTCTGGTTAGACCAGATCTGAGCCTGGGAGCTCTCTGGCTAAC
TAGGGAACCCACTGCTTAAGCCTCAATAAAGCTTGCCTTGAGTGCTTCAAGTAGTGTGTGCCCGTCTGTT
GTGTGACTCTGGTAACTAGAGATCCCTCAGACCCTTTTAGTCAGTGTGGAAAATCTCTAGCAGTGGCGCC
CGAACAGGGACTTGAAAGCGAAAGGGAAACCAGAGGAGCTCTCTCGACGCAGGACTCGGCTTGCTGAAGC
GCGCACGGCAAGAGGCGAGGGGCGGCGACTGGTGAGTACGCCAAAAATTTTGACTAGCGGAGGCTAGAAG
GAGAGAGATGGGTGCGAGAGCGTCAGTATTAAGCGGGGGAGAATTAGATCGCGATGGGAAAAAATTCGGT
TAAGGCCAGGGGGAAAGAAAAAATATAAATTAAAACATATAGTATGGGCAAGCAGGGAGCTAGAACGATT
CGCAGTTAATCCTGGCCTGTTAGAAACATCAGAAGGCTGTAGACAAATACTGGGACAGCTACAACCATCC
CTTCAGACAGGATCAGAAGAACTTAGATCATTATATAATACAGTAGCAACCCTCTATTGTGTGCATCAAA
GGATAGAGATAAAAGACACCAAGGAAGCTTTAGACAAGATAGAGGAAGAGCAAAACAAAAGTAAGACCAC
CGCACAGCAAGCGGCCGCTGATCTTCAGACCTGGAGGAGGAGATATGAGGGACAATTGGAGAAGTGAATT
ATATAAATATAAAGTAGTAAAAATTGAACCATTAGGAGTAGCACCCACCAAGGCAAAGAGAAGAGTGGTG
CAGAGAGAAAAAAGAGCAGTGGGAATAGGAGCTTTGTTCCTTGGGTTCTTGGGAGCAGCAGGAAGCACTA
TGGGCGCAGCGTCAATGACGCTGACGGTACAGGCCAGACAATTATTGTCTGGTATAGTGCAGCAGCAGAA
CAATTTGCTGAGGGCTATTGAGGCGCAACAGCATCTGTTGCAACTCACAGTCTGGGGCATCAAGCAGCTC
CAGGCAAGAATCCTGGCTGTGGAAAGATACCTAAAGGATCAACAGCTCCTGGGGATTTGGGGTTGCTCTG
GAAAACTCATTTGCACCACTGCTGTGCCTTGGAATGCTAGTTGGAGTAATAAATCTCTGGAACAGATTTG
GAATCACACGACCTGGATGGAGTGGGACAGAGAAATTAACAATTACACAAGCTTAATACACTCCTTAATT
GAAGAATCGCAAAACCAGCAAGAAAAGAATGAACAAGAATTATTGGAATTAGATAAATGGGCAAGTTTGT
GGAATTGGTTTAACATAACAAATTGGCTGTGGTATATAAAATTATTCATAATGATAGTAGGAGGCTTGGT
AGGTTTAAGAATAGTTTTTGCTGTACTTTCTATAGTGAATAGAGTTAGGCAGGGATATTCACCATTATCG
TTTCAGACCCACCTCCCAACCCCGAGGGGACCCATGCATTGCATCTCAATTAGTCAGCAACCAGGTGTGG
AAAGTCCCCAGGCTCCCCAGCAGGCAGAAGTATGCAAAGCATGCGTCTCAATTAGTCAGCAACCATAGTC
CCGCCCCTAACTCCGCCCATCCCGCCCCTAACTCCGCCCAGTTCCGCCCATTCTCCGCCCCATGGCTGAC
TAATTTTTTTTATTTATGCAGAGGCCGAGGCCGCCTCGGCCTCTGAGCTATTCCAGAAGTAGTGAGGAGG
CTTTTTTGGAGGCCTAGGCTTTTGCAAAAAGCTTTCTAGAGGTACCACCGGAGCTTACCATGACCGAGTA
CAAGCCCACGGTGCGCCTCGCCACCCGCGACGACGTCCCCAGGGCCGTACGCACCCTCGCCGCCGCGTTC
GCCGACTACCCCGCCACGCGCCACACCGTCGATCCGGACCGCCACATCGAGCGGGTCACCGAGCTGCAAG
AACTCTTCCTCACGCGCGTCGGGCTCGACATCGGCAAGGTGTGGGTCGCGGACGACGGCGCCGCCGTGGC
GGTCTGGACCACGCCGGAGAGCGTCGAAGCGGGGGCGGTGTTCGCCGAGATCGGCCCGCGCATGGCCGAG
TTGAGCGGTTCCCGGCTGGCCGCGCAGCAACAGATGGAAGGCCTCCTGGCGCCGCACCGGCCCAAGGAGC
CCGCGTGGTTCCTGGCCACCGTCGGCGTCTCGCCCGACCACCAGGGCAAGGGTCTGGGCAGCGCCGTCGT
GCTCCCCGGAGTGGAGGCGGCCGAGCGCGCCGGGGTGCCCGCCTTCCTGGAGACCTCCGCGCCCCGCAAC
CTCCCCTTCTACGAGCGGCTCGGCTTCACCGTCACCGCCGACGTCGAGGTGCCCGAAGGACCGCGCACCT
GGTGCATGACCCGCAAGCCCGGTGCCAGTTAACGAATTCTAGATCTTGAGACAAATGGCAGTATTCATCC
ACAATTTTAAAAGAAAAGGGGGGATTGGGGGGTACAGTGCAGGGGAAAGAATAGTAGACATAATAGCAAC
AGACATACAAACTAAAGAATTACAAAAACAAATTACAAAAATTCAAAATTTTCGGGTTTATTACAGGGAC
AGCAGAGATCCACTTTGGCGCCGGCTCGAGGCCTGCAGGTGCAAAGATGGATAAAGTTTTAAACAGAGAG
GAATCTTTGCAGCTAATGGACCTTCTAGGTCTTGAAAGGAGTGGGAATTGGCTCCGGTGCCCGTCAGTGG
GCAGAGCGCACATCGCCCACAGTCCCCGAGAAGTTGGGGGGAGGGGTCGGCAATTGAACCGGTGCCTAGA
GAAGGTGGCGCGGGGTAAACTGGGAAAGTGATGTCGTGTACTGGCTCCGCCTTTTTCCCGAGGGTGGGGG
AGAACCGTATATAAGTGCAGTAGTCGCCGTGAACGTTCTTTTTCGCAACGGGTTTGCCGCCAGAACACAG
GTAAGTGCCGTGTGTGGTTCCCGCGGGCCTGGCCTCTTTACGGGTTATGGCCCTTGCGTGCCTTGAATTA
CTTCCACCTGGCTGCAGTACGTGATTCTTGATCCCGAGCTTCGGGTTGGAAGTGGGTGGGAGAGTTCGAG
GCCTTGCGCTTAAGGAGCCCCTTCGCCTCGTGCTTGAGTTGAGGCCTGGCCTGGGCGCTGGGGCCGCCGC
GTGCGAATCTGGTGGCACCTTCGCGCCTGTCTCGCTGCTTTCGATAAGTCTCTAGCCATTTAAAATTTTT
GATGACCTGCTGCGACGCTTTTTTTCTGGCAAGATAGTCTTGTAAATGCGGGCCAAGATCTGCACACTGG
TATTTCGGTTTTTGGGGCCGCGGGCGGCGACGGGGCCCGTGCGTCCCAGCGCACATGTTCGGCGAGGCGG
GGCCTGCGAGCGCGGCCACCGAGAATCGGACGGGGGTAGTCTCAAGCTGGCCGGCCTGCTCTGGTGCCTG
GCCTCGCGCCGCCGTGTATCGCCCCGCCCTGGGCGGCAAGGCTGGCCCGGTCGGCACCAGTTGCGTGAGC
GGAAAGATGGCCGCTTCCCGGCCCTGCTGCAGGGAGCTCAAAATGGAGGACGCGGCGCTCGGGAGAGCGG
GCGGGTGAGTCACCCACACAAAGGAAAAGGGCCTTTCCGTCCTCAGCCGTCGCTTCATGTGACTCCACGG
AGTACCGGGCGCCGTCCAGGCACCTCGATTAGTTCTCGAGCTTTTGGAGTACGTCGTCTTTAGGTTGGGG
GGAGGGGTTTTATGCGATGGAGTTTCCCCACACTGAGTGGGTGGAGACTGAAGTTAGGCCAGCTTGGCAC
TTGATGTAATTCTCCTTGGAATTTGCCCTTTTTGAGTTTGGATCTTGGTTCATTCTCAAGCCTCAGACAG
TGGTTCAAAGTTTTTTTCTTCCATTTCAGGTGTCGTGAGGCTAGCATCGATTGATCAACAAGTTTGTACA
AAAAAGTTGGCATGACTACTAAAAATTTAGAAACCAAAGTCACCGTTACTTCATCCCCAATCCGAGGAGC
AGGAGATGGAATGGAAACTGAGGAACCACCTAAATCTGTTGAAGTTACCTCCGGAGTCCAATCTAGAAAG
CATCATAGTCTTCAGAGTCCATGGAAGAAAGCAGTTCCATCAGAGAGCCCAGGAGTTCTTCAGCTAGGGA
AAATGCTCACTGAAAAAGCAATGGAAGTTAAAGCTGTAAGAATATTAGTTCCCAAAGCTGCTATAACTCA
TGATATCCCCAACAAAAATACAAAGGTTAAGTCTCTGGGACATCATAAAGGAGAATTCCTTGGTCAGTCA
GAGGGAGTTATAGAACCTAATAAGGAACTCTCAGAGGTAAAGAATGTATTGGAAAAGCTCAAGAATTCTG
AAAGAAGGTTACTACAGGACAAAGAAGGTCTTTCAAACCAGCTCCGTGTACAGACAGAGGTAAATCGTGA
GTTAAAAAAGTTACTGGTGGCTTCTGTTGGGGATGATCTTCAGTATCACTTTGAACGTCTAGCCCGTGAG
AAAAATCAGCTTATTTTAGAAAATGAAGCCCTAGGTCGAAACACAGCTCAGCTTTCTGAACAGTTAGAAC
GTATGTCAATACAGTGTGATGTATGGCGAAGTAAATTCCTTGCAAGCAGGGTAATGGCAGATGAGTTAAC
CAACTCAAGAGCAGCTTTACAGCGTCAAAACCGTGATGCACACGGGGCTATACAAGATCTCCTAAGTGAA
CGGGAACAGTTTCGTCAAGAAATGATAGCTACCCAGAAATTATTGGAGGAGCTCTTAGTTTCCTTGCAAT
GGGGAAGAGAGCAAACTTACTCCCCTAGTGTACAACCCCACAGCACAGCAGAGCTAGCATTAACAAATCA
CAAGTTGGCAAAAGCAGTAAATTCTCATCTTCTGGGAAATGTTGGCATTAACAATCAAAAAAAGATTCCA
TCAACAGTTGAATTCTGCAGCACCCCAGCTGAGAAAATGGCTGAAACGGTTCTAAGAATTTTAGATCCAG
TTACCTGCAAAGAGAGTTCACCTGATAATCCATTTTTTGAGTCTTCACCAACCACCTTACTTGCTACAAA
GAAAAATATTGGACGATTTCATCCCTATACTAGATATGAAAATATAACTTTCAATTGCTGCAATCACTGC
CGGGGAGAACTGATTGCCCTTTACCCAACTTTCTTGTACAAAGTGGTTGATATCGGTAAGCCTATCCCTA
ACCCTCTCCTCGGTCTCGATTCTACGTAGTAATGAACTAGTCCGTAACTTGAAAGTATTTCGATTTCTTG
GCTTTATATATCTTGTGGAAAGGACGACATTCCTGTTGTCCCTCCTTAACGACGCGTTAAGTCGACAATC
AACCTCTGGATTACAAAATTTGTGAAAGATTGACTGGTATTCTTAACTATGTTGCTCCTTTTACGCTATG
TGGATACGCTGCTTTAATGCCTTTGTATCATGCTATTGCTTCCCGTATGGCTTTCATTTTCTCCTCCTTG
TATAAATCCTGGTTGCTGTCTCTTTATGAGGAGTTGTGGCCCGTTGTCAGGCAACGTGGCGTGGTGTGCA
CTGTGTTTGCTGACGCAACCCCCACTGGTTGGGGCATTGCCACCACCTGTCAGCTCCTTTCCGGGACTTT
CGCTTTCCCCCTCCCTATTGCCACGGCGGAACTCATCGCCGCCTGCCTTGCCCGCTGCTGGACAGGGGCT
CGGCTGTTGGGCACTGACAATTCCGTGGTGTTGTCGGGGAAATCATCGTCCTTTCCTTGGCTGCTCGCCT
GTGTTGCCACCTGGATTCTGCGCGGGACGTCCTTCTGCTACGTCCCTTCGGCCCTCAATCCAGCGGACCT
TCCTTCCCGCGGCCTGCTGCCGGCTCTGCGGCCTCTTCCGCGTCTTCGCCTTCGCCCTCAGACGAGTCGG
ATCTCCCTTTGGGCCGCCTCCCCGCGTCGACTTTAAGACCAATGACTTACAAGGCAGCTGTAGATCTTAG
CCACTTTTTAAAAGAAAAGGGGGGACTGGAAGGGCTAATTCACTCCCAACGAAGACAAGATCTGCTTTTT
GCTTGTACTGGGTCTCTCTGGTTAGACCAGATCTGAGCCTGGGAGCTCTCTGGCTAACTAGGGAACCCAC
TGCTTAAGCCTCAATAAAGCTTGCCTTGAGTGCTTCAAGTAGTGTGTGCCCGTCTGTTGTGTGACTCTGG
TAACTAGAGATCCCTCAGACCCTTTTAGTCAGTGTGGAAAATCTCTAGCAGTACGTATAGTAGTTCATGT
CATCTTATTATTCAGTATTTATAACTTGCAAAGAAATGAATATCAGAGAGTGAGAGGAACTTGTTTATTG
CAGCTTATAATGGTTACAAATAAAGCAATAGCATCACAAATTTCACAAATAAAGCATTTTTTTCACTGCA
TTCTAGTTGTGGTTTGTCCAAACTCATCAATGTATCTTATCATGTCTGGCTCTAGCTATCCCGCCCCTAA
CTCCGCCCATCCCGCCCCTAACTCCGCCCAGTTCCGCCCATTCTCCGCCCCATGGCTGACTAATTTTTTT
TATTTATGCAGAGGCCGAGGCCGCCTCGGCCTCTGAGCTATTCCAGAAGTAGTGAGGAGGCTTTTTTGGA
GGCCTAGGGACGTACCCAATTCGCCCTATAGTGAGTCGTATTACGCGCGCTCACTGGCCGTCGTTTTACA
ACGTCGTGACTGGGAAAACCCTGGCGTTACCCAACTTAATCGCCTTGCAGCACATCCCCCTTTCGCCAGC
TGGCGTAATAGCGAAGAGGCCCGCACCGATCGCCCTTCCCAACAGTTGCGCAGCCTGAATGGCGAATGGG
[124 nt withheld, positions 7001-7124]
C
[91 nt withheld, positions 7126-7216]
A
[49 nt withheld, positions 7218-7266]
CCTTTGACGTTGGAGTCCACGTTCTTT
[37 nt withheld, positions 7294-7330]
ACCCTATCTCGGTCTATTCTTTTGATTTATAAGGGATTTTGCCGATTTCGGCCTATTGGTTAAAAAATGA
GCTGATTTAACAAAAATTTAACGCGAATTTTAACAAAATATTAACGCTTACAATTTAGGTGGCACTTTTC
GGGGAAATGTGCGCGGAACCCCTATTTGTTTATTTTTCTAAATACATTCAAATATGTATCCGCTCATGAG
ACAATAACCCTGATAAATGCTTCAATAATATTGAAAAAGGAAGAGTATGAGTATTCAACATTTCCGTGTC
GCCCTTATTCCCTTTTTTGCGGCATTTTGCCTTCCTGTTTTTGCTCACCCAGAAACGCTGGTGAAAGTAA
AAGATGCTGAAGATCAGTTGGGTGCACGAGTGGGTTACATCGAACTGGATCTCAACAGCGGTAAGATCCT
TGAGAGTTTTCGCCCCGAAGAACGTTTTCCAATGATGAGCACTTTTAAAGTTCTGCTATGTGGCGCGGTA
TTATCCCGTATTGACGCCGGGCAAGAGCAACTCGGTCGCCGCATACACTATTCTCAGAATGACTTGGTTG
AGTACTCACCAGTCACAGAAAAGCATCTTACGGATGGCATGACAGTAAGAGAATTATGCAGTGCTGCCAT
AACCATGAGTGATAACACTGCGGCCAACTTACTTCTGACAACGATCGGAGGACCGAAGGAGCTAACCGCT
TTTTTGCACAACATGGGGGATCATGTAACTCGCCTTGATCGTTGGGAACCGGAGCTGAATGAAGCCATAC
CAAACGACGAGCGTGACACCACGATGCCTGTAGCAATGGCAACAACGTTGCGCAAACTATTAACTGGCGA
ACTACTTACTCTAGCTTCCCGGCAACAATTAATAGACTGGATGGAGGCGGATAAAGTTGCAGGACCACTT
CTGCGCTCGGCCCTTCCGGCTGGCTGGTTTATTGCTGATAAATCTGGAGCCGGTGAGCGTGGGTCTCGCG
GTATCATTGCAGCACTGGGGCCAGATGGTAAGCCCTCCCGTATCGTAGTTATCTACACGACGGGGAGTCA
GGCAACTATGGATGAACGAAATAGACAGATCGCTGAGATAGGTGCCTCACTGATTAAGCATTGGTAACTG
TCAGACCAAGTTTACTCATATATACTTTAGATTGATTTAAAACTTCATTTTTAATTTAAAAGGATCTAGG
TGAAGATCCTTTTTGATAATCTCATGACCAAAATCCCTTAACGTGAGTTTTCGTTCCACTGAGCGTCAGA
CCCCGTAGAAAAGATCAAAGGATCTTCTTGAGATCCTTTTTTTCTGCGCGTAATCTGCTGCTTGCAAACA
AAAAAACCACCGCTACCAGCGGTGGTTTGTTTGCCGGATCAAGAGCTACCAACTCTTTTTCCGAAGGTAA
CTGGCTTCAGCAGAGCGCAGATACCAAATACTGTTCTTCTAGTGTAGCCGTAGTTAGGCCACCACTTCAA
GAACTCTGTAGCACCGCCTACATACCTCGCTCTGCTAATCCTGTTACCAGTGGCTGCTGCCAGTGGCGAT
AAGTCGTGTCTTACCGGGTTGGACTCAAGACGATAGTTACCGGATAAGGCGCAGCGGTCGGGCTGAACGG
GGGGTTCGTGCACACAGCCCAGCTTGGAGCGAACGACCTACACCGAACTGAGATACCTACAGCGTGAGCT
ATGAGAAAGCGCCACGCTTCCCGAAGGGAGAAAGGCGGACAGGTATCCGGTAAGCGGCAGGGTCGGAACA
GGAGAGCGCACGAGGGAGCTTCCAGGGGGAAACGCCTGGTATCTTTATAGTCCTGTCGGGTTTCGCCACC
TCTGACTTGAGCGTCGATTTTTGTGATGCTCGTCAGGGGGGCGGAGCCTATGGAAAAACGCCAGCAACGC
GGCCTTTTTACGGTTCCTGGCCTTTTGCTGGCCTTTTGCTCACATGTTCTTTCCTGCGTTATCCCCTGAT
TCTGTGGATAACCGTATTACCGCCTTTGAGTGAGCTGATACCGCTCGCCGCAGCCGAACGACCGAGCGCA
GCGAGTCAGTGAGCGAGGAAGCGGAAGAGCGCCCAATACGCAAACCGCCTCTCCCCGCGCGTTGGCCGAT
TCATTAATGCAGCTGGCACGACAGGTTTCCCGACTGGAAAGCGGGCAGTGAGCGCAACGCAATTAATGTG
AGTTAGCTCACTCATTAGGCACCCCAGGCTTTACACTTTATGCTTCCGGCTCGTATGTTGTGTGGAATTG
TGAGCGGATAACAATTTCACACAGGAAACAGCTATGACCATGATTACGCCAAGCGCGCAATTAACCCTCA
CTAAAGGGAACAAAAGCTGGAGCTGCAAGC
