>Addgene plasmid #144845 | TFORF3369 | depositor partial sequence | sequence record 286650 | Insert
ATCGATTGATCAACAAGTTTGTACAAAAAAGTTGGCATGACTACTAAAAATTTAGAAACCAAAGTCACCG
TTACTTCATCCCCAATCCGAGGAGCAGGAGATGGAATGGAAACTGAGGAACCACCTAAATCTGTTGAAGT
TACCTCCGGAGTCCAATCTAGAAAGCATCATAGTCTTCAGAGTCCATGGAAGAAAGCAGTTCCATCAGAG
AGCCCAGGAGTTCTTCAGCTAGGGAAAATGCTCACTGAAAAAGCAATGGAAGTTAAAGCTGTAAGAATAT
TAGTTCCCAAAGCTGCTATAACTCATGATATCCCCAACAAAAATACAAAGGTTAAGTCTCTGGGACATCA
TAAAGGAGAATTCCTTGGTCAGTCAGAGGGAGTTATAGAACCTAATAAGGAACTCTCAGAGGTAAAGAAT
GTATTGGAAAAGCTCAAGAATTCTGAAAGAAGGTTACTACAGGACAAAGAAGGTCTTTCAAACCAGCTCC
GTGTACAGACAGAGGTAAATCGTGAGTTAAAAAAGTTACTGGTGGCTTCTGTTGGGGATGATCTTCAGTA
TCACTTTGAACGTCTAGCCCGTGAGAAAAATCAGCTTATTTTAGAAAATGAAGCCCTAGGTCGAAACACA
GCTCAGCTTTCTGAACAGTTAGAACGTATGTCAATACAGTGTGATGTATGGCGAAGTAAATTCCTTGCAA
GCAGGGTAATGGCAGATGAGTTAACCAACTCAAGAGCAGCTTTACAGCGTCAAAACCGTGATGCACACGG
GGCTATACAAGATCTCCTAAGTGAACGGGAACAGTTTCGTCAAGAAATGATAGCTACCCAGAAATTATTG
GAGGAGCTCTTAGTTTCCTTGCAATGGGGAAGAGAGCAAACTTACTCCCCTAGTGTACAACCCCACAGCA
CAGCAGAGCTAGCATTAACAAATCACAAGTTGGCAAAAGCAGTAAATTCTCATCTTCTGGGAAATGTTGG
CATTAACAATCAAAAAAAGATTCCATCAACAGTTGAATTCTGCAGCACCCCAGCTGAGAAAATGGCTGAA
ACGGTTCTAAGAATTTTAGATCCAGTTACCTGCAAAGAGAGTTCACCTGATAATCCATTTTTTGAGTCTT
CACCAACCACCTTACTTGCTACAAAGAAAAATATTGGACGATTTCATCCCTATACTAGATATGAAAATAT
AACTTTCAATTGCTGCAATCACTGCCGGGGAGAACTGATTGCCCTTTACCCAACTTTCTTGTACAAAGTG
GTTGATATCGGTAAGCCTATCCCTAACCCTCTCCTCGGTCTCGATTCTACGTAGTAATGAACTAGTCCGT
AACTTGAAAGTATTTCGATTTCTTGGCTTTATATATCTTGTGGAAAGGACGACATTCCTGTTGTCCCTCC
TTAACG
