>Addgene plasmid #144845 | TFORF3369 | depositor partial sequence | sequence record 286651 | Barcode
CATTCCTGTTGTCCCTCCTTAACG
